>Addgene plasmid #77268 | PSKH2 gRNA (BRDN0001147887) | addgene full sequence | sequence record 187432 | Addgene Assembled Sequence
CCCGGGTGCAAAGATGGATAAAGTTTTAAACAGAGAGGAATCTTTGCAGCTAATGGACCTTCTAGGTCTT
GAAAGGAGTGGGAATTGGCTCCGGTGCCCGTCAGTGGGCAGAGCGCACATCGCCCACAGTCCCCGAGAAG
TTGGGGGGAGGGGTCGGCAATTGATCCGGTGCCTAGAGAAGGTGGCGCGGGGTAAACTGGGAAAGTGATG
TCGTGTACTGGCTCCGCCTTTTTCCCGAGGGTGGGGGAGAACCGTATATAAGTGCAGTAGTCGCCGTGAA
CGTTCTTTTTCGCAACGGGTTTGCCGCCAGAACACAGGTAAGTGCCGTGTGTGGTTCCCGCGGGCCTGGC
CTCTTTACGGGTTATGGCCCTTGCGTGCCTTGAATTACTTCCACCTGGCTGCAGTACGTGATTCTTGATC
CCGAGCTTCGGGTTGGAAGTGGGTGGGAGAGTTCGAGGCCTTGCGCTTAAGGAGCCCCTTCGCCTCGTGC
TTGAGTTGAGGCCTGGCCTGGGCGCTGGGGCCGCCGCGTGCGAATCTGGTGGCACCTTCGCGCCTGTCTC
GCTGCTTTCGATAAGTCTCTAGCCATTTAAAATTTTTGATGACCTGCTGCGACGCTTTTTTTCTGGCAAG
ATAGTCTTGTAAATGCGGGCCAAGATCTGCACACTGGTATTTCGGTTTTTGGGGCCGCGGGCGGCGACGG
GGCCCGTGCGTCCCAGCGCACATGTTCGGCGAGGCGGGGCCTGCGAGCGCGGCCACCGAGAATCGGACGG
GGGTAGTCTCAAGCTGGCCGGCCTGCTCTGGTGCCTGGCCTCGCGCCGCCGTGTATCGCCCCGCCCTGGG
CGGCAAGGCTGGCCCGGTCGGCACCAGTTGCGTGAGCGGAAAGATGGCCGCTTCCCGGCCCTGCTGCAGG
GAGCTCAAAATGGAGGACGCGGCGCTCGGGAGAGCGGGCGGGTGAGTCACCCACACAAAGGAAAAGGGCC
TTTCCGTCCTCAGCCGTCGCTTCATGTGACTCCACGGAGTACCGGGCGCCGTCCAGGCACCTCGATTAGT
TCTCGAGCTTTTGGAGTACGTCGTCTTTAGGTTGGGGGGAGGGGTTTTATGCGATGGAGTTTCCCCACAC
TGAGTGGGTGGAGACTGAAGTTAGGCCAGCTTGGCACTTGATGTAATTCTCCTTGGAATTTGCCCTTTTT
GAGTTTGGATCTTGGTTCATTCTCAAGCCTCAGACAGTGGTTCAAAGTTTTTTTCTTCCATTTCAGGTGT
CGTGACGTACGGCCACCATGACCGAGTACAAGCCCACGGTGCGCCTCGCCACCCGCGACGACGTCCCCAG
GGCCGTACGCACCCTCGCCGCCGCGTTCGCCGACTACCCCGCCACGCGCCACACCGTCGATCCGGACCGC
CACATCGAGCGGGTCACCGAGCTGCAAGAACTCTTCCTCACGCGCGTCGGGCTCGACATCGGCAAGGTGT
GGGTCGCGGACGACGGCGCCGCCGTGGCGGTCTGGACCACGCCGGAGAGCGTCGAAGCGGGGGCGGTGTT
CGCCGAGATCGGCCCGCGCATGGCCGAGTTGAGCGGTTCCCGGCTGGCCGCGCAGCAACAGATGGAAGGC
CTCCTGGCGCCGCACCGGCCCAAGGAGCCCGCGTGGTTCCTGGCCACCGTCGGAGTCTCGCCCGACCACC
AGGGCAAGGGTCTGGGCAGCGCCGTCGTGCTCCCCGGAGTGGAGGCGGCCGAGCGCGCCGGGGTGCCCGC
CTTCCTGGAGACCTCCGCGCCCCGCAACCTCCCCTTCTACGAGCGGCTCGGCTTCACCGTCACCGCCGAC
GTCGAGGTGCCCGAAGGACCGCGCACCTGGTGCATGACCCGCAAGCCCGGTGCCTGAACGCGTTAAGTCG
ACAATCAACCTCTGGATTACAAAATTTGTGAAAGATTGACTGGTATTCTTAACTATGTTGCTCCTTTTAC
GCTATGTGGATACGCTGCTTTAATGCCTTTGTATCATGCTATTGCTTCCCGTATGGCTTTCATTTTCTCC
TCCTTGTATAAATCCTGGTTGCTGTCTCTTTATGAGGAGTTGTGGCCCGTTGTCAGGCAACGTGGCGTGG
TGTGCACTGTGTTTGCTGACGCAACCCCCACTGGTTGGGGCATTGCCACCACCTGTCAGCTCCTTTCCGG
GACTTTCGCTTTCCCCCTCCCTATTGCCACGGCGGAACTCATCGCCGCCTGCCTTGCCCGCTGCTGGACA
GGGGCTCGGCTGTTGGGCACTGACAATTCCGTGGTGTTGTCGGGGAAATCATCGTCCTTTCCTTGGCTGC
TCGCCTGTGTTGCCACCTGGATTCTGCGCGGGACGTCCTTCTGCTACGTCCCTTCGGCCCTCAATCCAGC
GGACCTTCCTTCCCGCGGCCTGCTGCCGGCTCTGCGGCCTCTTCCGCGTCTTCGCCTTCGCCCTCAGACG
AGTCGGATCTCCCTTTGGGCCGCCTCCCCGCGTCGACTTTAAGACCAATGACTTACAAGGCAGCTGTAGA
TCTTAGCCACTTTTTAAAAGAAAAGGGGGGACTGGAAGGGCTAATTCACTCCCAACGAAGACAAGATCTG
CTTTTTGCTTGTACTGGGTCTCTCTGGTTAGACCAGATCTGAGCCTGGGAGCTCTCTGGCTAACTAGGGA
ACCCACTGCTTAAGCCTCAATAAAGCTTGCCTTGAGTGCTTCAAGTAGTGTGTGCCCGTCTGTTGTGTGA
CTCTGGTAACTAGAGATCCCTCAGACCCTTTTAGTCAGTGTGGAAAATCTCTAGCAGTACGTATAGTAGT
TCATGTCATCTTATTATTCAGTATTTATAACTTGCAAAGAAATGAATATCAGAGAGTGAGAGGAACTTGT
TTATTGCAGCTTATAATGGTTACAAATAAAGCAATAGCATCACAAATTTCACAAATAAAGCATTTTTTTC
ACTGCATTCTAGTTGTGGTTTGTCCAAACTCATCAATGTATCTTATCATGTCTGGCTCTAGCTATCCCGC
CCCTAACTCCGCCCATCCCGCCCCTAACTCCGCCCAGTTCCGCCCATTCTCCGCCCCATGGCTGACTAAT
TTTTTTTATTTATGCAGAGGCCGAGGCCGCCTCGGCCTCTGAGCTATTCCAGAAGTAGTGAGGAGGCTTT
TTTGGAGGCCTAGGGACGTACCCAATTCGCCCTATAGTGAGTCGTATTACGCGCGCTCACTGGCCGTCGT
TTTACAACGTCGTGACTGGGAAAACCCTGGCGTTACCCAACTTAATCGCCTTGCAGCACATCCCCCTTTC
GCCAGCTGGCGTAATAGCGAAGAGGCCCGCACCGATCGCCCTTCCCAACAGTTGCGCAGCCTGAATGGCG
AATGGG
[124 nt withheld, positions 3367-3490]
C
[91 nt withheld, positions 3492-3582]
A
[49 nt withheld, positions 3584-3632]
CCTTTGACGTTGGAGTCCACGTTCTTT
[37 nt withheld, positions 3660-3696]
ACCCTATCTCGGTCTATTCTTTTGATTTATAAGGGATTTTGCCGATTTCGGCCTATTGGTTAAAAAATGA
GCTGATTTAACAAAAATTTAACGCGAATTTTAACAAAATATTAACGCTTACAATTTAGGTGGCACTTTTC
GGGGAAATGTGCGCGGAACCCCTATTTGTTTATTTTTCTAAATACATTCAAATATGTATCCGCTCATGAG
ACAATAACCCTGATAAATGCTTCAATAATATTGAAAAAGGAAGAGTATGAGTATTCAACATTTCCGTGTC
GCCCTTATTCCCTTTTTTGCGGCATTTTGCCTTCCTGTTTTTGCTCACCCAGAAACGCTGGTGAAAGTAA
AAGATGCTGAAGATCAGTTGGGTGCACGAGTGGGTTACATCGAACTGGATCTCAACAGCGGTAAGATCCT
TGAGAGTTTTCGCCCCGAAGAACGTTTTCCAATGATGAGCACTTTTAAAGTTCTGCTATGTGGCGCGGTA
TTATCCCGTATTGACGCCGGGCAAGAGCAACTCGGTCGCCGCATACACTATTCTCAGAATGACTTGGTTG
AGTACTCACCAGTCACAGAAAAGCATCTTACGGATGGCATGACAGTAAGAGAATTATGCAGTGCTGCCAT
AACCATGAGTGATAACACTGCGGCCAACTTACTTCTGACAACGATCGGAGGACCGAAGGAGCTAACCGCT
TTTTTGCACAACATGGGGGATCATGTAACTCGCCTTGATCGTTGGGAACCGGAGCTGAATGAAGCCATAC
CAAACGACGAGCGTGACACCACGATGCCTGTAGCAATGGCAACAACGTTGCGCAAACTATTAACTGGCGA
ACTACTTACTCTAGCTTCCCGGCAACAATTAATAGACTGGATGGAGGCGGATAAAGTTGCAGGACCACTT
CTGCGCTCGGCCCTTCCGGCTGGCTGGTTTATTGCTGATAAATCTGGAGCCGGTGAGCGTGGGTCTCGCG
GTATCATTGCAGCACTGGGGCCAGATGGTAAGCCCTCCCGTATCGTAGTTATCTACACGACGGGGAGTCA
GGCAACTATGGATGAACGAAATAGACAGATCGCTGAGATAGGTGCCTCACTGATTAAGCATTGGTAACTG
TCAGACCAAGTTTACTCATATATACTTTAGATTGATTTAAAACTTCATTTTTAATTTAAAAGGATCTAGG
TGAAGATCCTTTTTGATAATCTCATGACCAAAATCCCTTAACGTGAGTTTTCGTTCCACTGAGCGTCAGA
CCCCGTAGAAAAGATCAAAGGATCTTCTTGAGATCCTTTTTTTCTGCGCGTAATCTGCTGCTTGCAAACA
AAAAAACCACCGCTACCAGCGGTGGTTTGTTTGCCGGATCAAGAGCTACCAACTCTTTTTCCGAAGGTAA
CTGGCTTCAGCAGAGCGCAGATACCAAATACTGTTCTTCTAGTGTAGCCGTAGTTAGGCCACCACTTCAA
GAACTCTGTAGCACCGCCTACATACCTCGCTCTGCTAATCCTGTTACCAGTGGCTGCTGCCAGTGGCGAT
AAGTCGTGTCTTACCGGGTTGGACTCAAGACGATAGTTACCGGATAAGGCGCAGCGGTCGGGCTGAACGG
GGGGTTCGTGCACACAGCCCAGCTTGGAGCGAACGACCTACACCGAACTGAGATACCTACAGCGTGAGCT
ATGAGAAAGCGCCACGCTTCCCGAAGGGAGAAAGGCGGACAGGTATCCGGTAAGCGGCAGGGTCGGAACA
GGAGAGCGCACGAGGGAGCTTCCAGGGGGAAACGCCTGGTATCTTTATAGTCCTGTCGGGTTTCGCCACC
TCTGACTTGAGCGTCGATTTTTGTGATGCTCGTCAGGGGGGCGGAGCCTATGGAAAAACGCCAGCAACGC
GGCCTTTTTACGGTTCCTGGCCTTTTGCTGGCCTTTTGCTCACATGTTCTTTCCTGCGTTATCCCCTGAT
TCTGTGGATAACCGTATTACCGCCTTTGAGTGAGCTGATACCGCTCGCCGCAGCCGAACGACCGAGCGCA
GCGAGTCAGTGAGCGAGGAAGCGGAAGAGCGCCCAATACGCAAACCGCCTCTCCCCGCGCGTTGGCCGAT
TCATTAATGCAGCTGGCACGACAGGTTTCCCGACTGGAAAGCGGGCAGTGAGCGCAACGCAATTAATGTG
AGTTAGCTCACTCATTAGGCACCCCAGGCTTTACACTTTATGCTTCCGGCTCGTATGTTGTGTGGAATTG
TGAGCGGATAACAATTTCACACAGGAAACAGCTATGACCATGATTACGCCAAGCGCGCAATTAACCCTCA
CTAAAGGGAACAAAAGCTGGAGCTGCAAGCTTAATGTAGTCTTATGCAATACTCTTGTAGTCTTGCAACA
TGGTAACGATGAGTTAGCAACATGCCTTACAAGGAGAGAAAAAGCACCGTGCATGCCGATTGGTGGAAGT
AAGGTGGTACGATCGTGCCTTATTAGGAAGGCAACAGACGGGTCTGACATGGATTGGACGAACCACTGAA
TTGCCGCATTGCAGAGATATTGTATTTAAGTGCCTAGCTCGATACATAAACGGGTCTCTCTGGTTAGACC
AGATCTGAGCCTGGGAGCTCTCTGGCTAACTAGGGAACCCACTGCTTAAGCCTCAATAAAGCTTGCCTTG
AGTGCTTCAAGTAGTGTGTGCCCGTCTGTTGTGTGACTCTGGTAACTAGAGATCCCTCAGACCCTTTTAG
TCAGTGTGGAAAATCTCTAGCAGTGGCGCCCGAACAGGGACTTGAAAGCGAAAGGGAAACCAGAGGAGCT
CTCTCGACGCAGGACTCGGCTTGCTGAAGCGCGCACGGCAAGAGGCGAGGGGCGGCGACTGGTGAGTACG
CCAAAAATTTTGACTAGCGGAGGCTAGAAGGAGAGAGATGGGTGCGAGAGCGTCAGTATTAAGCGGGGGA
GAATTAGATCGCGATGGGAAAAAATTCGGTTAAGGCCAGGGGGAAAGAAAAAATATAAATTAAAACATAT
AGTATGGGCAAGCAGGGAGCTAGAACGATTCGCAGTTAATCCTGGCCTGTTAGAAACATCAGAAGGCTGT
AGACAAATACTGGGACAGCTACAACCATCCCTTCAGACAGGATCAGAAGAACTTAGATCATTATATAATA
CAGTAGCAACCCTCTATTGTGTGCATCAAAGGATAGAGATAAAAGACACCAAGGAAGCTTTAGACAAGAT
AGAGGAAGAGCAAAACAAAAGTAAGACCACCGCACAGCAAGCGGCCGCTGATCTTCAGACCTGGAGGAGG
AGATATGAGGGACAATTGGAGAAGTGAATTATATAAATATAAAGTAGTAAAAATTGAACCATTAGGAGTA
GCACCCACCAAGGCAAAGAGAAGAGTGGTGCAGAGAGAAAAAAGAGCAGTGGGAATAGGAGCTTTGTTCC
TTGGGTTCTTGGGAGCAGCAGGAAGCACTATGGGCGCAGCGTCAATGACGCTGACGGTACAGGCCAGACA
ATTATTGTCTGGTATAGTGCAGCAGCAGAACAATTTGCTGAGGGCTATTGAGGCGCAACAGCATCTGTTG
CAACTCACAGTCTGGGGCATCAAGCAGCTCCAGGCAAGAATCCTGGCTGTGGAAAGATACCTAAAGGATC
AACAGCTCCTGGGGATTTGGGGTTGCTCTGGAAAACTCATTTGCACCACTGCTGTGCCTTGGAATGCTAG
TTGGAGTAATAAATCTCTGGAACAGATTTGGAATCACACGACCTGGATGGAGTGGGACAGAGAAATTAAC
AATTACACAAGCTTAATACACTCCTTAATTGAAGAATCGCAAAACCAGCAAGAAAAGAATGAACAAGAAT
TATTGGAATTAGATAAATGGGCAAGTTTGTGGAATTGGTTTAACATAACAAATTGGCTGTGGTATATAAA
ATTATTCATAATGATAGTAGGAGGCTTGGTAGGTTTAAGAATAGTTTTTGCTGTACTTTCTATAGTGAAT
AGAGTTAGGCAGGGATATTCACCATTATCGTTTCAGACCCACCTCCCAACCCCGAGGGGACCCAGAGAGG
GCCTATTTCCCATGATTCCTTCATATTTGCATATACGATACAAGGCTGTTAGAGAGATAATTAGAATTAA
TTTGACTGTAAACACAAAGATATTAGTACAAAATACGTGACGTAGAAAGTAATAATTTCTTGGGTAGTTT
GCAGTTTTAAAATTATGTTTTAAAATGGACTATCATATGCTTACCGTAACTTGAAAGTATTTCGATTTCT
TGGCTTTATATATCTTGTGGAAAGGACGAAACACCGCTCAGGGATCCTTTACAGAGGTTTTAGAGCTAGA
AATAGCAAGTTAAAATAAGGCTAGTCCGTTATCAACTTGAAAAAGTGGCACCGAGTCGGTGCTTTTTTAA
GCTTGGCGTAACTAGATCTTGAGACAAATGGCAGTATTCATCCACAATTTTAAAAGAAAAGGGGGGATTG
GGGGGTACAGTGCAGGGGAAAGAATAGTAGACATAATAGCAACAGACATACAAACTAAAGAATTACAAAA
ACAAATTACAAAAATTCAAAATTTTCGGGTTTATTACAGGGACAGCAGAGATCCACTTTGGCGCCGGCTC
GAGGGGG
Features (pLannotate 1.2.2; 29 found; start..end, strand, type, name):
     14..80      +  CDS            small t antigen (fragment): SV40 (simian virus 40) small t antigen
    106..317     +  promoter       EF-1α core promoter: core promoter for human elongation factor EF-1α
    318..1256    +  intron         EF-1α intron A: intron upstream of the start codon of human EF-1α
   1278..1877    +  CDS            PuroR (fragment): puromycin N-acetyltransferase; pac from Streptomyces; confers resistance to puromycin
   1893..2481    +  misc_feature   WPRE: woodchuck hepatitis virus posttranscriptional regulatory element
   2532..2551    +  misc_feature   cPPT/CTS (fragment): central polypurine tract and central termination sequence of HIV-1
   2553..2786    +  LTR            3' LTR (ΔU3): self-inactivating 3' long terminal repeat (LTR) from HIV-1
   2864..2985    +  polyA_signal   SV40 poly(A) signal: SV40 polyadenylation signal
   3025..3160    +  rep_origin     SV40 ori: SV40 origin of replication
   3181..3199    -  promoter       T7 promoter: promoter for bacteriophage T7 RNA polymerase
   3207..3362    +  CDS            lacZα (fragment): LacZα fragment of β-galactosidase; lacZ fragment
   3367..3795    +  rep_origin     f1 ori (sequence partly withheld): f1 bacteriophage origin of replication; arrow indicates direction of (+) strand synthesis
   3848..3952    +  promoter       AmpR promoter: bla
   3953..4813    +  CDS            AmpR: β-lactamase; bla; confers resistance to ampicillin, carbenicillin, and related antibiotics
   4984..5572    +  rep_origin     ori: high-copy-number ColE1/pMB1/pBR322/pUC origin of replication
   5755..5847    +  CDS            lacI (fragment): lac repressor; lacI; The lac repressor binds to the lac operator to inhibit transcription in E. coli. This inhibition can be relieved by adding lactose or isopropyl-β-D-thiogalactopyranoside (IPTG).
   5860..5881    +  protein_bind   CAP binding site: CAP binding activates transcription in the presence of cAMP. E. coli catabolite activator protein
   5896..5926    +  promoter       lac promoter: promoter for the E. coli lac operon
   5934..5950    +  protein_bind   lac operator: The lac repressor binds to the lac operator to inhibit transcription in E. coli. This inhibition can be relieved by adding lactose or isopropyl-β-D-thiogalactopyranoside (IPTG). lac repressor encoded by lacI
   5995..6013    +  promoter       T3 promoter: promoter for bacteriophage T3 RNA polymerase
   6041..6267    +  promoter       RSV promoter: Rous sarcoma virus enhancer/promoter
   6268..6448    +  LTR            5' LTR (truncated): truncated 5' long terminal repeat (LTR) from HIV-1
   6495..6620    +  misc_feature   HIV-1 Ψ: packaging signal of human immunodeficiency virus type 1
   6604..6967    +  CDS            HIV-1 gag (fragment): gag protein from human immunodeficiency virus 1; gag
   7113..7346    +  misc_feature   RRE: The Rev response element (RRE) of HIV-1 allows for Rev-dependent mRNA export from the nucleus to the cytoplasm.
   7723..7749    +  CDS            Rev (fragment): human immunodeficiency virus 1 (HIV-1) Rev protein; rev; enhances nuclear export of unspliced and incompletely spliced viral mRNAs
   7753..7993    +  promoter       U6 promoter: RNA polymerase III promoter for human U6 snRNA
   8023..8098    +  misc_RNA       gRNA scaffold: guide RNA scaffold for the Streptococcus pyogenes CRISPR/Cas9 system
   8154..8271    +  misc_feature   cPPT/CTS: central polypurine tract and central termination sequence of HIV-1
