[The description below was written by a language model from this plasmid's Addgene catalogue record and pLannotate feature annotations shown in this document.]
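Description:
PSKH2 gRNA (BRDN0001147887) is a third-generation lentiviral CRISPR guide plasmid built on the lentiGuide-Puro backbone, carrying a single guide RNA directed against human PSKH2 (designed against the NM_033126.1 reference transcript). The assembled sequence is about 8.3 kb. In bacteria it is maintained as a high-copy plasmid through a ColE1/pUC-type origin and selected with ampicillin via the β-lactamase gene. An f1 origin and remnants of a lac/T7/T3 cloning region are also annotated in the backbone.

The lentiviral transfer cassette begins with an RSV promoter fused to a truncated HIV-1 5' LTR, which makes genomic RNA production Tat-independent. This is followed by the Ψ packaging signal with a partial gag sequence and by the Rev response element for Rev-dependent nuclear export. Downstream, a human U6 RNA polymerase III promoter drives the PSKH2-specific spacer joined to the Streptococcus pyogenes Cas9 guide scaffold. A cPPT/CTS element then aids nuclear import of the reverse-transcribed genome. A second cassette uses the EF-1α core promoter with its intron A to express puromycin N-acetyltransferase, allowing puromycin selection of transduced mammalian cells. A WPRE enhances transcript expression, and a ΔU3 self-inactivating 3' LTR closes the provirus. An SV40 poly(A) signal and SV40 origin lie outside the LTRs.

The plasmid does not encode Cas9, so it is meant to be paired with a separate Cas9 lentiviral vector or used in cells that already express Cas9 to knock out PSKH2. It belongs to a human kinome gRNA collection associated with work on optimized sgRNA design for higher on-target activity and fewer off-target effects.
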