Addgene plasmid #77268: PSKH2 gRNA (BRDN0001147887)
Purpose: 3rd generation lentiviral gRNA plasmid targeting human PSKH2
Depositing lab: John Doench & David Root. Depositing organization: Broad Institute. Publication: Optimized sgRNA design to maximize activity and minimize off-target effects of CRISPR-Cas9. Doench JG, Fusi N, Sullender M, Hegde M, Vaimberg EW, Donovan KF, Smith I, Tothova Z, Wilen C, Orchard R, Virgin HW, Listgarten J, Root DE. Nat Biotechnol. 2016 Jan 18. doi: 10.1038/nbt.3437. PubMed 26780180.
Backbone
  Vector backbone: lentiGuide-Puro
  Backbone manufacturer: Zhang Lab (Addgene plasmid # 52963)
  Vector type: Mammalian Expression, Lentiviral, CRISPR
  Selectable markers: Puromycin
Growth in bacteria
  Bacterial resistance: Ampicillin, 100 μg/mL
  Growth temperature: 37°C
  Growth strain: DH5alpha
  Copy number: High Copy
Gene/Insert
  Gene/Insert name: PSKH2 (alt names: PSKH2; NM_033126.1)
  gRNA/shRNA sequence: CTCAGGGATCCTTTACAGAG
  Species: H. sapiens (human)
  Entrez Gene: PSKH2
  Promoter: hU6
  Cloning method: Unknown
  Sequencing primers: 5′ U6-F; 3′ pS2-R
Terms and licenses: Academic/Nonprofit Terms; Industry Terms: Not Available to Industry
Depositor comments: The gRNA was designed to target the following Genbank reference sequence(s): NM_033126.1. Note that this plasmid does NOT contain Cas9. It should be used in conjunction with lentiCas9-Blast (Addgene #52962) or otherwise with cell lines already expressing Cas9. Browse the full kinome gRNA library at http://www.addgene.org/pooled-library/broadgpp-human-kinome/ or visit http://www.broadinstitute.org/rnai/public/ for detailed protocols and information.
How to cite: PSKH2 gRNA (BRDN0001147887) was a gift from John Doench & David Root (Addgene plasmid # 77268 ; http://n2t.net/addgene:77268 ; RRID:Addgene_77268)
