>Addgene plasmid #77268 | PSKH2 gRNA (BRDN0001147887) | depositor partial sequence | sequence record 144728 | Target Sequence
CTCAGGGATCCTTTACAGAG
