>Addgene plasmid #77268 | PSKH2 gRNA (BRDN0001147887) | addgene partial sequence | sequence record 187431 | hU6-F
AGAAAGTAATAATTTCTTGGGTAGTTTGCAGTTTTAAAATTATGTTTTAAAATGGACTATCATATGCTTA
CCGTAACTTGAAAGTATTTCGATTTCTTGGCTTTATATATCTTGTGGAAAGGACGAAACACCGCTCAGGG
ATCCTTTACAGAGGTTTTAGAGCTAGAAATAGCAAGTTAAAATAAGGCTAGTCCGTTATCAACTTGAAAA
AGTGGCACCGAGTCGGTGCTTTTTTAAGCTTGGCGTAACTAGATCTTGAGACAAATGGCAGTATTCATCC
ACAATTTTAAAAGAAAAGGGGGGATTGGGGGGTACAGTGCAGGGGAAAGAATAGTAGACATAATAGCAAC
AGACATACAAACTAAAGAATTACAAAAACAAATTACAAAAATTCAAAATTTTCGGGTTTATTACAGGGAC
AGCAGAGATCCACTTTGGCGCCGGCTCGAGGGGGCCCGGGTGCAAAGATGGATAAAGTTTTAAACAGAGA
GGAATCTTTGCAGCTAATGGACCTTCTAGGTCTTGAAAGGAGTGGGAATTGGCTCCGGTGCCCGTCAGTG
GGCAGAGCGC
